>Addgene plasmid #114136 | pEGFP_mEGFP-GluA1c | depositor full sequence | sequence record 220177 | pEGFP_mEGFP-GluA1c sequence 4973 bps
TAGTTATTAATAGTAATCAATTACGGGGTCATTAGTTCATAGCCCATATATGGAGTTCCGCGTTACATAA
CTTACGGTAAATGGCCCGCCTGGCTGACCGCCCAACGACCCCCGCCCATTGACGTCAATAATGACGTATG
TTCCCATAGTAACGCCAATAGGGACTTTCCATTGACGTCAATGGGTGGAGTATTTACGGTAAACTGCCCA
CTTGGCAGTACATCAAGTGTATCATATGCCAAGTACGCCCCCTATTGACGTCAATGACGGTAAATGGCCC
GCCTGGCATTATGCCCAGTACATGACCTTATGGGACTTTCCTACTTGGCAGTACATCTACGTATTAGTCA
TCGCTATTACCATGGTGATGCGGTTTTGGCAGTACATCAATGGGCGTGGATAGCGGTTTGACTCACGGGG
ATTTCCAAGTCTCCACCCCATTGACGTCAATGGGAGTTTGTTTTGGCACCAAAATCAACGGGACTTTCCA
AAATGTCGTAACAACTCCGCCCCATTGACGCAAATGGGCGGTAGGCGTGTACGGTGGGAGGTCTATATAA
GCAGAGCTGGTTTAGTGAACCGTCAGATCCGCTAGCGCTACCGGTCGCCACCATGGTGAGCAAGGGCGAG
GAGCTGTTCACCGGGGTGGTGCCCATCCTGGTCGAGCTGGACGGCGACGTAAACGGCCACAAGTTCAGCG
TGTCCGGCGAGGGCGAGGGCGATGCCACCTACGGCAAGCTGACCCTGAAGTTCATCTGCACCACCGGCAA
GCTGCCCGTGCCCTGGCCCACCCTCGTGACCACCCTGACCTACGGCGTGCAGTGCTTCAGCCGCTACCCC
GACCACATGAAGCAGCACGACTTCTTCAAGTCCGCCATGCCCGAAGGCTACGTCCAGGAGCGCACCATCT
TCTTCAAGGACGACGGCAACTACAAGACCCGCGCCGAGGTGAAGTTCGAGGGCGACACCCTGGTGAACCG
CATCGAGCTGAAGGGCATCGACTTCAAGGAGGACGGCAACATCCTGGGGCACAAGCTGGAGTACAACTAC
AACAGCCACAACGTCTATATCATGGCCGACAAGCAGAAGAACGGCATCAAGGTGAACTTCAAGATCCGCC
ACAACATCGAGGACGGCAGCGTGCAGCTCGCCGACCACTACCAGCAGAACACCCCCATCGGCGACGGCCC
CGTGCTGCTGCCCGACAACCACTACCTGAGCACCCAGTCCAAGCTGAGCAAAGACCCCAACGAGAAGCGC
GATCACATGGTCCTGCTGGAGTTCGTGACCGCCGCCGGGATCACTCTCGGCATGGACGAGCTGTACAAGT
CCGGACTCAGATCTCGAGCTCAAGCTTCGAATTCTGCAGTCGACGCCACCATGGCTGAGTTCTGCTACAA
ATCCCGTAGCGAGTCGAAGCGGATGAAGGGTTTCTGTTTGATCCCACAGCAATCCATCAATGAAGCCATA
CGGACATCGACCCTCCCCCGGAACAGTGGGGCAGGAGCCAGCGGAGGAGGCGGCAGTGGAGAGAATGGCC
GGGTGGTCAGCCAGGACTTCCCCAAGTCCATGCAATCCATTCCCTGCATGAGTCACAGTTCAGGGATGCC
CTTGGGAGCCACAGGATTGTAACCCGGGCATGCTCTAGATAACTGATCATAATCAGCCATACCACATTTG
TAGAGGTTTTACTTGCTTTAAAAAACCTCCCACACCTCCCCCTGAACCTGAAACATAAAATGAATGCAAT
TGTTGTTGTTAACTTGTTTATTGCAGCTTATAATGGTTACAAATAAAGCAATAGCATCACAAATTTCACA
AATAAAGCATTTTTTTCACTGCATTCTAGTTGTGGTTTGTCCAAACTCATCAATGTATCTTAACGCGTAA
ATTGTAAGCGTTAATATTTTGTTAAAATTCGCGTTAAATTTTTGTTAAATCAGCTCATTTTTTAACCAAT
AGGCCGAAATCGGCAAAATCCCTTATAAATCAAAAGAATAGACCGAGATAGGGT
[37 nt withheld, positions 2015-2051]
AAAGAACGTGGACTCCAACGTCAAAGG
[49 nt withheld, positions 2079-2127]
T
[91 nt withheld, positions 2129-2219]
G
[124 nt withheld, positions 2221-2344]
CAGGTGGCACTTTTCGGGGAAATGTGCGCGGAACCCCTATTTGTTTATTTTTCTAAATACATTCAAATAT
GTATCCGCTCATGAGACAATAACCCTGATAAATGCTTCAATAATATTGAAAAAGGAAGAGTCCTGAGGCG
GAAAGAACCAGCTGTGGAATGTGTGTCAGTTAGGGTGTGGAAAGTCCCCAGGCTCCCCAGCAGGCAGAAG
TATGCAAAGCATGCATCTCAATTAGTCAGCAACCAGGTGTGGAAAGTCCCCAGGCTCCCCAGCAGGCAGA
AGTATGCAAAGCATGCATCTCAATTAGTCAGCAACCATAGTCCCGCCCCTAACTCCGCCCATCCCGCCCC
TAACTCCGCCCAGTTCCGCCCATTCTCCGCCCCATGGCTGACTAATTTTTTTTATTTATGCAGAGGCCGA
GGCCGCCTCGGCCTCTGAGCTATTCCAGAAGTAGTGAGGAGGCTTTTTTGGAGGCCTAGGCTTTTGCAAA
GATCGATCAAGAGACAGGATGAGGATCGTTTCGCATGATTGAACAAGATGGATTGCACGCAGGTTCTCCG
GCCGCTTGGGTGGAGAGGCTATTCGGCTATGACTGGGCACAACAGACAATCGGCTGCTCTGATGCCGCCG
TGTTCCGGCTGTCAGCGCAGGGGCGCCCGGTTCTTTTTGTCAAGACCGACCTGTCCGGTGCCCTGAATGA
ACTGCAAGACGAGGCAGCGCGGCTATCGTGGCTGGCCACGACGGGCGTTCCTTGCGCAGCTGTGCTCGAC
GTTGTCACTGAAGCGGGAAGGGACTGGCTGCTATTGGGCGAAGTGCCGGGGCAGGATCTCCTGTCATCTC
ACCTTGCTCCTGCCGAGAAAGTATCCATCATGGCTGATGCAATGCGGCGGCTGCATACGCTTGATCCGGC
TACCTGCCCATTCGACCACCAAGCGAAACATCGCATCGAGCGAGCACGTACTCGGATGGAAGCCGGTCTT
GTCGATCAGGATGATCTGGACGAAGAGCATCAGGGGCTCGCGCCAGCCGAACTGTTCGCCAGGCTCAAGG
CGAGCATGCCCGACGGCGAGGATCTCGTCGTGACCCATGGCGATGCCTGCTTGCCGAATATCATGGTGGA
AAATGGCCGCTTTTCTGGATTCATCGACTGTGGCCGGCTGGGTGTGGCGGACCGCTATCAGGACATAGCG
TTGGCTACCCGTGATATTGCTGAAGAGCTTGGCGGCGAATGGGCTGACCGCTTCCTCGTGCTTTACGGTA
TCGCCGCTCCCGATTCGCAGCGCATCGCCTTCTATCGCCTTCTTGACGAGTTCTTCTGAGCGGGACTCTG
GGGTTCGAAATGACCGACCAAGCGACGCCCAACCTGCCATCACGAGATTTCGATTCCACCGCCGCCTTCT
ATGAAAGGTTGGGCTTCGGAATCGTTTTCCGGGACGCCGGCTGGATGATCCTCCAGCGCGGGGATCTCAT
GCTGGAGTTCTTCGCCCACCCTAGGGGGAGGCTAACTGAAACACGGAAGGAGACAATACCGGAAGGAACC
CGCGCTATGACGGCAATAAAAAGACAGAATAAAACGCACGGTGTTGGGTCGTTTGTTCATAAACGCGGGG
TTCGGTCCCAGGGCTGGCACTCTGTCGATACCCCACCGAGACCCCATTGGGGCCAATACGCCCGCGTTTC
TTCCTTTTCCCCACCCCACCCCCCAAGTTCGGGTGAAGGCCCAGGGCTCGCAGCCAACGTCGGGGCGGCA
GGCCCTGCCATAGCCTCAGGTTACTCATATATACTTTAGATTGATTTAAAACTTCATTTTTAATTTAAAA
GGATCTAGGTGAAGATCCTTTTTGATAATCTCATGACCAAAATCCCTTAACGTGAGTTTTCGTTCCACTG
AGCGTCAGACCCCGTAGAAAAGATCAAAGGATCTTCTTGAGATCCTTTTTTTCTGCGCGTAATCTGCTGC
TTGCAAACAAAAAAACCACCGCTACCAGCGGTGGTTTGTTTGCCGGATCAAGAGCTACCAACTCTTTTTC
CGAAGGTAACTGGCTTCAGCAGAGCGCAGATACCAAATACTGTCCTTCTAGTGTAGCCGTAGTTAGGCCA
CCACTTCAAGAACTCTGTAGCACCGCCTACATACCTCGCTCTGCTAATCCTGTTACCAGTGGCTGCTGCC
AGTGGCGATAAGTCGTGTCTTACCGGGTTGGACTCAAGACGATAGTTACCGGATAAGGCGCAGCGGTCGG
GCTGAACGGGGGGTTCGTGCACACAGCCCAGCTTGGAGCGAACGACCTACACCGAACTGAGATACCTACA
GCGTGAGCTATGAGAAAGCGCCACGCTTCCCGAAGGGAGAAAGGCGGACAGGTATCCGGTAAGCGGCAGG
GTCGGAACAGGAGAGCGCACGAGGGAGCTTCCAGGGGGAAACGCCTGGTATCTTTATAGTCCTGTCGGGT
TTCGCCACCTCTGACTTGAGCGTCGATTTTTGTGATGCTCGTCAGGGGGGCGGAGCCTATGGAAAAACGC
CAGCAACGCGGCCTTTTTACGGTTCCTGGCCTTTTGCTGGCCTTTTGCTCACATGTTCTTTCCTGCGTTA
TCCCCTGATTCTGTGGATAACCGTATTACCGCCATGCAT
Features (pLannotate 1.2.2; 15 found; start..end, strand, type, name):
     61..364     +  enhancer       CMV enhancer: human cytomegalovirus immediate early enhancer
    365..568     +  promoter       CMV promoter: human cytomegalovirus (CMV) immediate early promoter
    613..1329    +  CDS            mEGFP: mEGFP is a basic (constitutively fluorescent) green fluorescent protein published in 2002, derived from Aequorea victoria. It has moderate acid sensitivity.
   1330..1375    +  misc_feature   MCS (fragment): multiple cloning site
   1387..1629    +  CDS            Gria1 (fragment): GRIA1_RAT - Also known as Glur1. Experimental evidence at protein level: Swiss-Prot protein existence level 1. Ionotropic glutamate receptor. L-glutamate acts as an excitatory neurotransmitter at many synapses in the central nervous system. Binding of the excitatory neurotransmitter L-glutamate induces a conformation change, leading to the opening of the cation channel, and thereby converts the chemical signal to an electrical impulse. The receptor then desensitizes rapidly and enters a transient inactive state, characterized by the presence of bound agonist. In the presence of CACNG4 or CACNG
   1654..1738    +  CDS            large T antigen (fragment): large T antigen from SV40 (simian virus 40)
   1761..1882    +  polyA_signal   SV40 poly(A) signal: SV40 polyadenylation signal
   1916..2344    -  rep_origin     f1 ori (sequence partly withheld): f1 bacteriophage origin of replication; arrow indicates direction of (+) strand synthesis
   2371..2475    +  promoter       AmpR promoter: bla
   2477..2834    +  promoter       SV40 promoter: SV40 enhancer and early promoter
   2869..3663    +  CDS            NeoR/KanR: aminoglycoside phosphotransferase from Tn5; aph(3')-II (or nptII); confers resistance to neomycin, kanamycin, and G418 (Geneticin®)
   3684..3836    +  CDS            ble (fragment): BLE_KLEPN - Experimental evidence at protein level: Swiss-Prot protein existence level 1. Binding protein with a strong affinity to the bleomycin family of antibiotics. Binds to CL990; an antimitotic-antibiotic compound. From Klebsiella pneumoniae.
   3895..3942    +  polyA_signal   HSV TK poly(A) signal: herpes simplex virus thymidine kinase polyadenylation signal (Cole and Stacy, 1985)
   4033..4049    -  polyA_signal   bGH poly(A) signal (fragment): bovine growth hormone polyadenylation signal
   4271..4859    +  rep_origin     ori: high-copy-number ColE1/pMB1/pBR322/pUC origin of replication
