>Addgene plasmid #114136 | pEGFP_mEGFP-GluA1c | addgene full sequence | sequence record 224091 | Addgene NGS Result
GCGTTATCCCCTGATTCTGTGGATAACCGTATTACCGCCATGCATTAGTTATTAATAGTAATCAATTACG
GGGTCATTAGTTCATAGCCCATATATGGAGTTCCGCGTTACATAACTTACGGTAAATGGCCCGCCTGGCT
GACCGCCCAACGACCCCCGCCCATTGACGTCAATAATGACGTATGTTCCCATAGTAACGCCAATAGGGAC
TTTCCATTGACGTCAATGGGTGGAGTATTTACGGTAAACTGCCCACTTGGCAGTACATCAAGTGTATCAT
ATGCCAAGTACGCCCCCTATTGACGTCAATGACGGTAAATGGCCCGCCTGGCATTATGCCCAGTACATGA
CCTTATGGGACTTTCCTACTTGGCAGTACATCTACGTATTAGTCATCGCTATTACCATGGTGATGCGGTT
TTGGCAGTACATCAATGGGCGTGGATAGCGGTTTGACTCACGGGGATTTCCAAGTCTCCACCCCATTGAC
GTCAATGGGAGTTTGTTTTGGCACCAAAATCAACGGGACTTTCCAAAATGTCGTAACAACTCCGCCCCAT
TGACGCAAATGGGCGGTAGGCGTGTACGGTGGGAGGTCTATATAAGCAGAGCTGGTTTAGTGAACCGTCA
GATCCGCTAGCGCTACCGGTCGCCACCATGGTGAGCAAGGGCGAGGAGCTGTTCACCGGGGTGGTGCCCA
TCCTGGTCGAGCTGGACGGCGACGTAAACGGCCACAAGTTCAGCGTGTCCGGCGAGGGCGAGGGCGATGC
CACCTACGGCAAGCTGACCCTGAAGTTCATCTGCACCACCGGCAAGCTGCCCGTGCCCTGGCCCACCCTC
GTGACCACCCTGACCTACGGCGTGCAGTGCTTCAGCCGCTACCCCGACCACATGAAGCAGCACGACTTCT
TCAAGTCCGCCATGCCCGAAGGCTACGTCCAGGAGCGCACCATCTTCTTCAAGGACGACGGCAACTACAA
GACCCGCGCCGAGGTGAAGTTCGAGGGCGACACCCTGGTGAACCGCATCGAGCTGAAGGGCATCGACTTC
AAGGAGGACGGCAACATCCTGGGGCACAAGCTGGAGTACAACTACAACAGCCACAACGTCTATATCATGG
CCGACAAGCAGAAGAACGGCATCAAGGTGAACTTCAAGATCCGCCACAACATCGAGGACGGCAGCGTGCA
GCTCGCCGACCACTACCAGCAGAACACCCCCATCGGCGACGGCCCCGTGCTGCTGCCCGACAACCACTAC
CTGAGCACCCAGTCCAAGCTGAGCAAAGACCCCAACGAGAAGCGCGATCACATGGTCCTGCTGGAGTTCG
TGACCGCCGCCGGGATCACTCTCGGCATGGACGAGCTGTACAAGTCCGGACTCAGATCTCGAGCTCAAGC
TTCGAATTCTGCAGTCGACGCCACCATGGCTGAGTTCTGCTACAAATCCCGTAGCGAGTCGAAGCGGATG
AAGGGTTTCTGTTTGATCCCACAGCAATCCATCAATGAAGCCATACGGACATCGACCCTCCCCCGGAACA
GTGGGGCAGGAGCCAGCGGAGGAGGCGGCAGTGGAGAGAATGGCCGGGTGGTCAGCCAGGACTTCCCCAA
GTCCATGCAATCCATTCCCTGCATGAGTCACAGTTCAGGGATGCCCTTGGGAGCCACAGGATTGTAACCC
GGGCATGCTCTAGATAACTGATCATAATCAGCCATACCACATTTGTAGAGGTTTTACTTGCTTTAAAAAA
CCTCCCACACCTCCCCCTGAACCTGAAACATAAAATGAATGCAATTGTTGTTGTTAACTTGTTTATTGCA
GCTTATAATGGTTACAAATAAAGCAATAGCATCACAAATTTCACAAATAAAGCATTTTTTTCACTGCATT
CTAGTTGTGGTTTGTCCAAACTCATCAATGTATCTTAACGCGTAAATTGTAAGCGTTAATATTTTGTTAA
AATTCGCGTTAAATTTTTGTTAAATCAGCTCATTTTTTAACCAATAGGCCGAAATCGGCAAAATCCCTTA
TAAATCAAAAGAATAGACCGAGATAGGGT
[37 nt withheld, positions 2060-2096]
AAAGAACGTGGACTCCAACGTCAAAGG
[49 nt withheld, positions 2124-2172]
T
[91 nt withheld, positions 2174-2264]
G
[124 nt withheld, positions 2266-2389]
CAGGTGGCACTTTTCGGGGAAATGTGCGCGGAACCCCTATTTGTTTATTTTTCTAAATACATTCAAATAT
GTATCCGCTCATGAGACAATAACCCTGATAAATGCTTCAATAATATTGAAAAAGGAAGAGTCCTGAGGCG
GAAAGAACCAGCTGTGGAATGTGTGTCAGTTAGGGTGTGGAAAGTCCCCAGGCTCCCCAGCAGGCAGAAG
TATGCAAAGCATGCATCTCAATTAGTCAGCAACCAGGTGTGGAAAGTCCCCAGGCTCCCCAGCAGGCAGA
AGTATGCAAAGCATGCATCTCAATTAGTCAGCAACCATAGTCCCGCCCCTAACTCCGCCCATCCCGCCCC
TAACTCCGCCCAGTTCCGCCCATTCTCCGCCCCATGGCTGACTAATTTTTTTTATTTATGCAGAGGCCGA
GGCCGCCTCGGCCTCTGAGCTATTCCAGAAGTAGTGAGGAGGCTTTTTTGGAGGCCTAGGCTTTTGCAAA
GATCGATCAAGAGACAGGATGAGGATCGTTTCGCATGATTGAACAAGATGGATTGCACGCAGGTTCTCCG
GCCGCTTGGGTGGAGAGGCTATTCGGCTATGACTGGGCACAACAGACAATCGGCTGCTCTGATGCCGCCG
TGTTCCGGCTGTCAGCGCAGGGGCGCCCGGTTCTTTTTGTCAAGACCGACCTGTCCGGTGCCCTGAATGA
ACTGCAAGACGAGGCAGCGCGGCTATCGTGGCTGGCCACGACGGGCGTTCCTTGCGCAGCTGTGCTCGAC
GTTGTCACTGAAGCGGGAAGGGACTGGCTGCTATTGGGCGAAGTGCCGGGGCAGGATCTCCTGTCATCTC
ACCTTGCTCCTGCCGAGAAAGTATCCATCATGGCTGATGCAATGCGGCGGCTGCATACGCTTGATCCGGC
TACCTGCCCATTCGACCACCAAGCGAAACATCGCATCGAGCGAGCACGTACTCGGATGGAAGCCGGTCTT
GTCGATCAGGATGATCTGGACGAAGAGCATCAGGGGCTCGCGCCAGCCGAACTGTTCGCCAGGCTCAAGG
CGAGCATGCCCGACGGCGAGGATCTCGTCGTGACCCATGGCGATGCCTGCTTGCCGAATATCATGGTGGA
AAATGGCCGCTTTTCTGGATTCATCGACTGTGGCCGGCTGGGTGTGGCGGACCGCTATCAGGACATAGCG
TTGGCTACCCGTGATATTGCTGAAGAGCTTGGCGGCGAATGGGCTGACCGCTTCCTCGTGCTTTACGGTA
TCGCCGCTCCCGATTCGCAGCGCATCGCCTTCTATCGCCTTCTTGACGAGTTCTTCTGAGCGGGACTCTG
GGGTTCGAAATGACCGACCAAGCGACGCCCAACCTGCCATCACGAGATTTCGATTCCACCGCCGCCTTCT
ATGAAAGGTTGGGCTTCGGAATCGTTTTCCGGGACGCCGGCTGGATGATCCTCCAGCGCGGGGATCTCAT
GCTGGAGTTCTTCGCCCACCCTAGGGGGAGGCTAACTGAAACACGGAAGGAGACAATACCGGAAGGAACC
CGCGCTATGACGGCAATAAAAAGACAGAATAAAACGCACGGTGTTGGGTCGTTTGTTCATAAACGCGGGG
TTCGGTCCCAGGGCTGGCACTCTGTCGATACCCCACCGAGACCCCATTGGGGCCAATACGCCCGCGTTTC
TTCCTTTTCCCCACCCCACCCCCCAAGTTCGGGTGAAGGCCCAGGGCTCGCAGCCAACGTCGGGGCGGCA
GGCCCTGCCATAGCCTCAGGTTACTCATATATACTTTAGATTGATTTAAAACTTCATTTTTAATTTAAAA
GGATCTAGGTGAAGATCCTTTTTGATAATCTCATGACCAAAATCCCTTAACGTGAGTTTTCGTTCCACTG
AGCGTCAGACCCCGTAGAAAAGATCAAAGGATCTTCTTGAGATCCTTTTTTTCTGCGCGTAATCTGCTGC
TTGCAAACAAAAAAACCACCGCTACCAGCGGTGGTTTGTTTGCCGGATCAAGAGCTACCAACTCTTTTTC
CGAAGGTAACTGGCTTCAGCAGAGCGCAGATACCAAATACTGTTCTTCTAGTGTAGCCGTAGTTAGGCCA
CCACTTCAAGAACTCTGTAGCACCGCCTACATACCTCGCTCTGCTAATCCTGTTACCAGTGGCTGCTGCC
AGTGGCGATAAGTCGTGTCTTACCGGGTTGGACTCAAGACGATAGTTACCGGATAAGGCGCAGCGGTCGG
GCTGAACGGGGGGTTCGTGCACACAGCCCAGCTTGGAGCGAACGACCTACACCGAACTGAGATACCTACA
GCGTGAGCTATGAGAAAGCGCCACGCTTCCCGAAGGGAGAAAGGCGGACAGGTATCCGGTAAGCGGCAGG
GTCGGAACAGGAGAGCGCACGAGGGAGCTTCCAGGGGGAAACGCCTGGTATCTTTATAGTCCTGTCGGGT
TTCGCCACCTCTGACTTGAGCGTCGATTTTTGTGATGCTCGTCAGGGGGGCGGAGCCTATGGAAAAACGC
CAGCAACGCGGCCTTTTTACGGTTCCTGGCCTTTTGCTGGCCTTTTGCTCACATGTTCTTTCCT
Features (pLannotate 1.2.2; 16 found; start..end, strand, type, name):
      4..38      +  rep_origin     RSF ori (fragment): Plasmids containing the RSF 1030 origin of replication can be propagated in E. coli cells that contain additional plasmids with compatible origins.
    106..409     +  enhancer       CMV enhancer: human cytomegalovirus immediate early enhancer
    410..613     +  promoter       CMV promoter: human cytomegalovirus (CMV) immediate early promoter
    658..1374    +  CDS            mEGFP: mEGFP is a basic (constitutively fluorescent) green fluorescent protein published in 2002, derived from Aequorea victoria. It has moderate acid sensitivity.
   1375..1420    +  misc_feature   MCS (fragment): multiple cloning site
   1432..1674    +  CDS            Gria1 (fragment): GRIA1_RAT - Also known as Glur1. Experimental evidence at protein level: Swiss-Prot protein existence level 1. Ionotropic glutamate receptor. L-glutamate acts as an excitatory neurotransmitter at many synapses in the central nervous system. Binding of the excitatory neurotransmitter L-glutamate induces a conformation change, leading to the opening of the cation channel, and thereby converts the chemical signal to an electrical impulse. The receptor then desensitizes rapidly and enters a transient inactive state, characterized by the presence of bound agonist. In the presence of CACNG4 or CACNG
   1699..1783    +  CDS            large T antigen (fragment): large T antigen from SV40 (simian virus 40)
   1806..1927    +  polyA_signal   SV40 poly(A) signal: SV40 polyadenylation signal
   1961..2389    -  rep_origin     f1 ori (sequence partly withheld): f1 bacteriophage origin of replication; arrow indicates direction of (+) strand synthesis
   2416..2520    +  promoter       AmpR promoter: bla
   2522..2879    +  promoter       SV40 promoter: SV40 enhancer and early promoter
   2914..3708    +  CDS            NeoR/KanR: aminoglycoside phosphotransferase from Tn5; aph(3')-II (or nptII); confers resistance to neomycin, kanamycin, and G418 (Geneticin®)
   3729..3881    +  CDS            ble (fragment): BLE_KLEPN - Experimental evidence at protein level: Swiss-Prot protein existence level 1. Binding protein with a strong affinity to the bleomycin family of antibiotics. Binds to CL990; an antimitotic-antibiotic compound. From Klebsiella pneumoniae.
   3940..3987    +  polyA_signal   HSV TK poly(A) signal: herpes simplex virus thymidine kinase polyadenylation signal (Cole and Stacy, 1985)
   4078..4094    -  polyA_signal   bGH poly(A) signal (fragment): bovine growth hormone polyadenylation signal
   4316..4904    +  rep_origin     ori: high-copy-number ColE1/pMB1/pBR322/pUC origin of replication
