[The description below was written by a language model from this plasmid's Addgene catalogue record and pLannotate feature annotations shown in this document.]
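Description:
pEGFP_mEGFP-GluA1c is a mammalian expression plasmid of about 5 kb built on the Clontech pEGFP backbone. It produces the cytosolic C-terminal tail of the AMPA-type glutamate receptor subunit GluA1 as a soluble fusion with monomeric EGFP at its N terminus. It is maintained in E. coli at high copy through a ColE1/pUC-type origin and selected with kanamycin. The single NeoR/KanR gene (Tn5 aminoglycoside phosphotransferase) sits behind tandem bacterial (bla) and SV40 early promoters and is terminated by the HSV TK polyadenylation signal, so the same marker can also confer G418 resistance in mammalian cells. An f1 origin is present as well, which in principle allows single-stranded DNA production.

The expression cassette is driven by the human CMV immediate-early enhancer and promoter. Downstream lies the mEGFP coding sequence, followed by a remnant of the multiple cloning site that acts as a short linker, and then a roughly 240 bp fragment annotated as matching rat Gria1, which corresponds to the receptor's intracellular C terminus. The transcript ends at the SV40 polyadenylation signal. The short annotations for large T antigen, ble, bGH poly(A) and the RSF origin are small fragments, most likely residual backbone sequence or incidental matches rather than functional parts. The depositor sequence and the repository's sequencing result are the same length and show the same feature order, differing only in their start coordinate.

The associated publication concerns how liberated PKA catalytic subunits preferentially phosphorylate membrane substrates. This suggests the construct serves as a fluorescent, cytosolic version of a GluA1 tail substrate, although the record does not spell out the specific experimental use.
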