Addgene plasmid #114136: pEGFP_mEGFP-GluA1c
Purpose: Mammalian expression of the cytosolic C terminus of GluA1 N-terminally tagged by mEGFP.
Depositing lab: Haining Zhong. Depositing organization: Oregon Health & Science University. Publication: Liberated PKA Catalytic Subunits Associate with the Membrane via Myristoylation to Preferentially Phosphorylate Membrane Substrates. Tillo SE, Xiong WH, Takahashi M, Miao S, Andrade AL, Fortin DA, Yang G, Qin M, Smoody BF, Stork PJS, Zhong H. Cell Rep. 2017 Apr 18;19(3):617-629. doi: 10.1016/j.celrep.2017.03.070. PubMed 28423323.
Backbone
  Vector backbone: pEGFP
  Backbone manufacturer: Clontech
  Vector type: Mammalian Expression
Growth in bacteria
  Bacterial resistance: Kanamycin, 50 μg/mL
  Growth temperature: 37°C
  Growth strain: DH5alpha
  Copy number: High Copy
Gene/Insert
  Gene/Insert name: mEGFP tagged GluA1 C-terminus
Terms and licenses: Academic/Nonprofit Terms; Industry Terms: Not Available to Industry
How to cite: pEGFP_mEGFP-GluA1c was a gift from Haining Zhong (Addgene plasmid # 114136 ; http://n2t.net/addgene:114136 ; RRID:Addgene_114136)
